Addgene plasmid #69174: LD124
Purpose: Integration of GFP tag at Atg24 C terminus, use auxotrophic marker URA3(Candida albicans)
Depositing lab: Zhiping Xie. Depositing organization: Shanghai Jiao Tong University. Publication: A fluorescent tool set for yeast Atg proteins. Li D, Song JZ, Shan MH, Li SP, Liu W, Li H, Zhu J, Wang Y, Lin J, Xie Z. Autophagy. 2015;11(6):954-60. doi: 10.1080/15548627.2015.1040971. PubMed 25998947.
Backbone
  Vector backbone: Bluescript II SK+
  Vector type: Yeast Expression
Growth in bacteria
  Bacterial resistance: Ampicillin, 100 μg/mL
  Growth temperature: 37°C
  Growth strain: DH5alpha
  Copy number: High Copy
Gene/Insert
  Gene/Insert name: Atg24-EGFP
  Species: S. cerevisiae (budding yeast)
  Insert size (bp): 5100
  Tag / fusion protein: EGFP (C terminal on insert)
  Cloning method: Restriction Enzyme; 5′ cloning site SacII (not destroyed); 3′ cloning site XhoI (not destroyed)
  Sequencing primers: 5′ T7; 3′ SP6
Terms and licenses: Academic/Nonprofit Terms; Industry Terms: Not Available to Industry
How to cite: LD124 was a gift from Zhiping Xie (Addgene plasmid # 69174 ; http://n2t.net/addgene:69174 ; RRID:Addgene_69174)
