[The description below was written by a language model from this plasmid's Addgene catalogue record and pLannotate feature annotations shown in this document.]
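Description:
LD124 is a yeast integration plasmid built on the Bluescript II SK+ backbone, designed to place a GFP tag at the C terminus of the Saccharomyces cerevisiae autophagy protein Atg24 (also known as Snx4 or Cvt13, a sorting nexin involved in endosome-to-Golgi retrieval, the Cvt pathway, mitophagy and pexophagy). In E. coli it is maintained at high copy through the ColE1/pUC-type origin and selected with ampicillin via the β-lactamase gene. The backbone also contributes an f1 phage origin, the lacZα/lac promoter region, and T7 and T3 promoters flanking the cloning site. No yeast replication origin or centromere is annotated, consistent with a construct meant to integrate into the genome rather than replicate episomally.

The roughly 5.1 kb insert, cloned between SacII and XhoI, carries about 500 bp of unannotated sequence upstream of the ATG24/SNX4 open reading frame; this may be the native promoter region, but the record does not say so. The coding sequence is followed in the same orientation by a GFP coding sequence and the ADH1 terminator. The catalogue calls the tag EGFP, whereas the annotation identifies it as the yeast codon-optimised yeGFP. Downstream sits a selectable marker cassette in which URA3 is driven by the Ashbya gossypii TEF promoter and closed by the TEF terminator. The depositor states this URA3 is from Candida albicans, although the automated annotation matched it to the S. cerevisiae orthologue. The insert ends with a TAD2 coding region in the opposite orientation, which presumably provides downstream homology for targeting to the ATG24 locus. The plasmid belongs to a fluorescent tool set for yeast Atg proteins and is used to generate uracil-prototrophic strains expressing Atg24-GFP for imaging in autophagy studies.
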