Features (pLannotate 1.2.2; 19 found; start..end, strand, type, name):
     30..458     -  rep_origin     f1 ori (sequence partly withheld): f1 bacteriophage origin of replication; arrow indicates direction of (+) strand synthesis
    463..618     -  CDS            lacZα (fragment): LacZα fragment of β-galactosidase; lacZ fragment
    626..644     +  promoter       T7 promoter: promoter for bacteriophage T7 RNA polymerase
   1167..2435    +  CDS            SNX4: SNX4_YEAST - Also known as ATG24, CVT13. Experimental evidence at protein level: Swiss-Prot protein existence level 1. Sorting nexin, involved in the separation or division of vacuoles throughout the entire life cycle of the cells (By similarity). Involved in retrieval of late-Golgi SNAREs from post-Golgi endosomes to the trans-Golgi network, for cytoplasm to vacuole transport (Cvt), mitophagy, and pexophagy. Involved in proper sorting of the v-SNARE protein SNC1. From Saccharomyces cerevisiae (strain ATCC 204508 / S288c) (Baker's yeast).
   2487..3203    +  CDS            yeGFP: yeast-enhanced green fluorescent protein codons optimized for translation in S. cerevisiae and C. albicans
   3224..3411    +  terminator     ADH1 terminator: S. cerevisiae ADH1; transcription terminator for the S. cerevisiae alcohol dehydrogenase 1 (ADH1) gene
   3486..3829    +  promoter       TEF promoter: Ashbya gossypii TEF promoter
   3848..4636    +  CDS            URA3: PYRF_YEAST - Experimental evidence at protein level: Swiss-Prot protein existence level 1. From Saccharomyces cerevisiae (strain ATCC 204508 / S288c) (Baker's yeast).
   4648..4845    +  terminator     TEF terminator: Ashbya gossypii TEF terminator
   5090..5812    -  CDS            TAD2: TAD2_YEAST - Experimental evidence at protein level: Swiss-Prot protein existence level 1. Deaminates adenosine-34 to inosine in many tRNAs. From Saccharomyces cerevisiae (strain ATCC 204508 / S288c) (Baker's yeast).
   5812..5833    +  misc_feature   MCS (fragment): pBluescript multiple cloning site
   5846..5864    -  promoter       T3 promoter: promoter for bacteriophage T3 RNA polymerase
   5909..5925    -  protein_bind   lac operator: The lac repressor binds to the lac operator to inhibit transcription in E. coli. This inhibition can be relieved by adding lactose or isopropyl-β-D-thiogalactopyranoside (IPTG). lac repressor encoded by lacI
   5933..5963    -  promoter       lac promoter: promoter for the E. coli lac operon
   5978..5999    -  protein_bind   CAP binding site: CAP binding activates transcription in the presence of cAMP. E. coli catabolite activator protein
   6012..6104    -  CDS            lacI (fragment): lac repressor; lacI; The lac repressor binds to the lac operator to inhibit transcription in E. coli. This inhibition can be relieved by adding lactose or isopropyl-β-D-thiogalactopyranoside (IPTG).
   6287..6875    -  rep_origin     ori: high-copy-number ColE1/pMB1/pBR322/pUC origin of replication
   7046..7906    -  CDS            AmpR: β-lactamase; bla; confers resistance to ampicillin, carbenicillin, and related antibiotics
   7907..8011    -  promoter       AmpR promoter: bla
>Addgene plasmid #69174 | LD124 | depositor full sequence | sequence record 121962 | Full Sequence
CTAAATTGTAAGCGTTAATATTTTGTTAAAATTCGCGTTAAATTTTTGTTAAATCAGCTCATTTTTTAAC
CAATAGGCCGAAATCGGCAAAATCCCTTATAAATCAAAAGAATAGACCGAGATAGGGT
[37 nt withheld, positions 129-165]
AAAGAACGTGGACTCCAACGTCAAAGG
[49 nt withheld, positions 193-241]
T
[91 nt withheld, positions 243-333]
G
[124 nt withheld, positions 335-458]
CCCATTCGCCATTCAGGCTGCGCAACTGTTGGGAAGGGCGATCGGTGCGGGCCTCTTCGCTATTACGCCA
GCTGGCGAAAGGGGGATGTGCTGCAAGGCGATTAAGTTGGGTAACGCCAGGGTTTTCCCAGTCACGACGT
TGTAAAACGACGGCCAGTGAGCGCGCGTAATACGACTCACTATAGGGCGAATTGGAGCTCCACCGCGGTT
TCTGCTGAAAGCCCAAGCTTTCATAAATTAATAGGTTTCGTGGTCTAGTCGGTTATGGCATCTGCTTAAC
ACGCAGAACGTCCCCAGTTCGATCCTGGGCGAAATCAATTTTTTGTTTTTTTAATTCACAAGAATAACCT
GGTATTGTTATAAGCAAGCCACCCTTTGCGTACGATCAAACACCCTATAAAATCTATATGCAATACTGAG
ATATTGTATTTTTTCTCCTTTAATTGTTTATAGTTCAGAATAACAGTTCAAAAATCTATGCCGCGCTCAC
AGGGTCCTGCCGGGTATTCGCCCTCCAGCTTGAAAGGGGTGGCAATGCCCAAGAGCGATGTATAGTTTAG
TATCAAGGAATTGAGAGAGGTATTACACCAAGGATTTCCGTGAACGAAGTGACGACGCAAGATTAACAGA
TTAAATTCTGGTAGTAGGCTAAGCCGTTATTAAACTTTATTTACGGTATACCACAATACTGCTCTTTTTG
TTGAGGATATGACAGACAAAGGCAAGAACGATTTAACAAGCAAAGCTAAGGACAAAGCCAGAGGCAACCC
CGAGAAGCCACCATATTGGTTTGAAATCATTGTTTCTGATCCACAAAAAAGAACTGGTGACCCAGGCTCT
TCATCTGGCTACGTGAGTTATCAGATATCAACAAAGACTAACAACACGTCATTTTATGATAATCGTGGCG
ATCCAGAATCTATTATAGTTGTACATAGAAGATACAGTGACCTATTGCTCCTGCATGATATTTTACTCAA
CAGGTTCCCCACCTGCATCATCCCGCCATTACCTGATAAGAAAGTTTTTCAATACATAGCAGGCGATAGG
TTTAGCCAAAGATTTACACAAAAGAGATGTCATAGTTTGCAAAATTTCCTAAGAAGGGTCTCTTTGCATC
CCGATCTTTCTCAATCAAAAGTCTTCAAAACTTTTTTGGTGAGTAAAGATTGGGAATCTCACCGCAAAGT
CCTCCAGGATAGCTTGCAACCAAATAAAGATGAAGTTACTGATGCTTTTATGAATGCCTTCAAAACAGTT
CACAAGCAAAACGAAGAATTCACTGAGATAAGGGAGAAAAGTGATAAACTAGATCGGACTGTGACAAAGA
TAGATAAACTTTTTCATAAGGTTGTGAAAAAAAATGATTCGATGTCTGAAGACTATACAAAGTTGGGCAG
TAATTTACAGGAATTACAAGAATTGGTCACAGGCGAAAACGAGGAACTTGCTGCGAAGTTGAAGATTTTT
AATGAAGGTGTAACACAGCTGTCATATGGCTTGCAAGATCTTACAAAGTATCTGGATTACGAATATATTG
TTGATTTGAAGGATCTTGAACACTACATTGATAGTATGCGACAGCTGATCAAATTGAAAGACCAGAAACA
GATAGACTACGAAGAACTAAGTGATTATTTAACCAGGTCAATCAAAGAAAAAAATAACTTGATTTCTGGA
TACGGAGGTAGTAATTTCTTTGCCAATAAATTGGAAGAACTAGCGGGAATAAATCAGGAGGCTTCACGTA
GAGAAAAAATCAATAAACTAGAAGGCAAAATAACGTCATTAACAGGTGAATTAGAAAACGCTAAAAAGGT
GGCGGATGGATTCGAACAGGAATGCTTGAAGGAAATAGACCATTTCGAAAGTGTAAAAACGGCTGAAATC
AAGAAATCTCTGGGCTCACTAGCGGACCATCATATCGAATTCTACGAAAGGATACTTGAAGCATGGGAAA
AAGTAGACGATAGTCTAGCTTCGTACGCTGCAGGTCGACGGATCGGTGACGGTGCTGGTTTAATTAACAT
GTCTAAAGGTGAAGAATTATTCACTGGTGTTGTCCCAATTTTGGTTGAATTAGATGGTGATGTTAATGGT
CACAAATTTTCTGTCTCCGGTGAAGGTGAAGGTGATGCTACTTACGGTAAATTGACCTTAAAATTTATTT
GTACTACTGGTAAATTGCCAGTTCCATGGCCAACCTTAGTCACTACTTTAACTTATGGTGTTCAATGTTT
TTCTAGATACCCAGATCATATGAAACAACATGACTTTTTCAAGTCTGCCATGCCAGAAGGTTATGTTCAA
GAAAGAACTATTTTTTTCAAAGATGACGGTAACTACAAGACCAGAGCTGAAGTCAAGTTTGAAGGTGATA
CCTTAGTTAATAGAATCGAATTAAAAGGTATTGATTTTAAAGAAGATGGTAACATTTTAGGTCACAAATT
GGAATACAACTATAACTCTCACAATGTTTACATCATGGCTGACAAACAAAAGAATGGTATCAAAGTTAAC
TTCAAAATTAGACACAACATTGAAGATGGTTCTGTTCAATTAGCTGACCATTATCAACAAAATACTCCAA
TTGGTGATGGTCCAGTCTTGTTACCAGACAACCATTACTTATCCACTCAATCTGCCTTATCCAAAGATCC
AAACGAAAAGAGAGACCACATGGTCTTGTTAGAATTTGTTACTGCTGCTGGTATTACCCATGGTATGGAT
GAATTGTACAAATAAGGCGCGCCACTTCTAAATAAGCGAATTTCTTATGATTTATGATTTTTATTATTAA
ATAAGTTATAAAAAAAATAAGTGTATACAAATTTTAAAGTGACTCTTAGGTTTTAAAACGAAAATTCTTA
TTCTTGAGTAACTCTTTCCTGTAGGTCAGGTTGCTTTCTCAGGTATAGTATGAGGTCGCTCTTATTGACC
ACACCTCTACCGGCAGATCCGCTAGGGATAACAGGGTAATATAGATCTGTTTAGCTTGCCTCGTCCCCGC
CGGGTCACCCGGCCAGCGACATGGAGGCCCAGAATACCCTCCTTGACAGTCTTGACGTGCGCAGCTCAGG
GGCATGATGTGACTGTCGCCCGTACATTTAGCCCATACATCCCCATGTATAATCATTTGCATCCATACAT
TTTGATGGCCGCACGGCGCGAAGCAAAAATTACGGCTCCTCGCTGCAGACCTGCGAGCAGGGAAACGCTC
CCCTCACAGACGCGTTGAATTGTCCCCACGCCGCGCCCCTGTAGAGAAATATAAAAGGTTAGGATTTGCC
ACTGAGGTTCTTCTTTCATATACTTCCTTTTAAAATCTTGCTAGGATACAGTTCTCACATCACATCCGAA
CATAAACAACCATGACAGTCAACACTAAGACCTATAGTGAGAGAGCAGAAACTCATGCCTCACCAGTAGC
ACAGCGATTATTTCGATTAATGGAACTGAAGAAAACCAATTTATGTGCATCAATTGACGTTGATACCACT
AAGGAATTCCTTGAATTAATTGATAAATTAGGTCCTTATGTATGCTTAATCAAGACTCATATTGATATAA
TCAATGATTTTTCCTATGAATCCACTATTGAACCATTATTAGAACTTTCACGTAAACATCAATTTATGAT
TTTTGAAGATAGAAAATTTGCTGATATTGGTAATACCGTAAAGAAACAATATATTGGTGGAGTTTATAAA
ATTAGTAGTTGGGCAGATATTACCAATGCTCATGGTGTCACTGGGAATGGAGTGGTTGAAGGATTAAAAC
AGGGAGCTAAAGAAACCACCACCAACCAAGAGCCAAGAGGGTTATTGATGTTAGCTGAATTATCATCAGT
GGGATCATTAGCATATGGAGAATATTCTCAAAAAACTGTTGAAATTGCTAAATCCGATAAGGAATTTGTT
ATTGGATTTATTGCCCAACGTGATATGGGTGGCCAAGAAGAAGGATTTGATTGGCTTATTATGACACCTG
GAGTTGGATTAGATGATAAAGGTGATGGATTAGGACAACAATATAGAACTGTTGATGAAGTTGTTAGCAC
TGGAACTGATATTATCATTGTTGGTAGAGGATTGTTTGGTAAAGGAAGAGATCCAGATATTGAAGGTAAA
AGGTATAGAAATGCTGGTTGGAATGCTTATTTGAAAAAGACTGGCCAATTATAATCAGTACTGACAATAA
AAAGATTCTTGTTTTCAAGAACTTGTCATTTGTATAGTTTTTTTATATTGTAGTTGTTCTATTTTAATCA
AATGTTAGCGTGATTTATATTTTTTTTCGCCTCGACATCATCTGCCCAGATGCGAAGTTAAGTGCGCAGA
AAGTAATATCATGCGTCAATCGTATGTGAATGCTGGTCGCTATACTGCTGTCGATTCGATACTAACGCCG
CCATCCAGTGTCGAAAACGAGCTCGAATTCATCGATGATATCAGATCCACTAGTGGCCTATGCTAGTGGT
GCTCTTAATGTTTTCCCATTACTACTGATAATACCTTGGGCACTACGATTATCTGATCACATTTAACAGA
GAAATTTAAAAAAAGAAAAATATCTATATAAAAATATGTAAATGTTGCTATTATTTTATGATGTTCTGAT
TTTTTTCGTCAAACCTTAGATTTCTTATGTACATTAAACTTAAACATTTTGCATTGTTCTTCCAGTTCTT
GGATTATATTATCTTGGTGGGAGTCAATCAAATCCCAATCGACGCTATTACTGGACAAGTCAACTTTATT
CGCAAAACAAGTCCTGTAATCATCACCAAAAGTCTCAATGAATGCTTCTTCATTAAGATACTTTGACCAT
TCCATAGGCGGAAACGTGTTTTTATCCAACACTCTGTCACTCTTGGACCGTGGCTTTGGCGCCCTTTCAT
TTTGTCTTACATAAAAGTATCTCAGCAGCATTATTGCTTCTTTCCTCAAGATCCCCGGTATACTCTCGTA
CCCTGCCGCACTATTGTTCTTGGGCACTAATGTACACGTATCATGATTTACTGACAAGACAGTACCGTTG
CCTCCAAATCTCTCGTTGCCACAACCGAACACCACCTTTCCAATGTCTAATTGCTTGAGAGCAGATGCAC
ACATTATACACGGTTCTACAGTAACATATAGAGTAATGTCTTTGAACACGTCAACAACTCCTCGGGAGCC
CAACATCGCCTTGATCTGATCGATCCCCATGAACTCAGCATGTGCTACTCCAGTTAATGACTTGTTCGTA
TCGTTCATGCCATAAGCCATCACCTGGCCAGTTGGCGTATGTACAAAGATGCAAGCTACCGGTGTCTCAT
CGTGGTCAAGAGCGTATCTAGCCAAACGGACAGCCTCGAGGGGGGGCCCGGTACCCAGCTTTTGTTCCCT
TTAGTGAGGGTTAATTGCGCGCTTGGCGTAATCATGGTCATAGCTGTTTCCTGTGTGAAATTGTTATCCG
CTCACAATTCCACACAACATACGAGCCGGAAGCATAAAGTGTAAAGCCTGGGGTGCCTAATGAGTGAGCT
AACTCACATTAATTGCGTTGCGCTCACTGCCCGCTTTCCAGTCGGGAAACCTGTCGTGCCAGCTGCATTA
ATGAATCGGCCAACGCGCGGGGAGAGGCGGTTTGCGTATTGGGCGCTCTTCCGCTTCCTCGCTCACTGAC
TCGCTGCGCTCGGTCGTTCGGCTGCGGCGAGCGGTATCAGCTCACTCAAAGGCGGTAATACGGTTATCCA
CAGAATCAGGGGATAACGCAGGAAAGAACATGTGAGCAAAAGGCCAGCAAAAGGCCAGGAACCGTAAAAA
GGCCGCGTTGCTGGCGTTTTTCCATAGGCTCCGCCCCCCTGACGAGCATCACAAAAATCGACGCTCAAGT
CAGAGGTGGCGAAACCCGACAGGACTATAAAGATACCAGGCGTTTCCCCCTGGAAGCTCCCTCGTGCGCT
CTCCTGTTCCGACCCTGCCGCTTACCGGATACCTGTCCGCCTTTCTCCCTTCGGGAAGCGTGGCGCTTTC
TCATAGCTCACGCTGTAGGTATCTCAGTTCGGTGTAGGTCGTTCGCTCCAAGCTGGGCTGTGTGCACGAA
CCCCCCGTTCAGCCCGACCGCTGCGCCTTATCCGGTAACTATCGTCTTGAGTCCAACCCGGTAAGACACG
ACTTATCGCCACTGGCAGCAGCCACTGGTAACAGGATTAGCAGAGCGAGGTATGTAGGCGGTGCTACAGA
GTTCTTGAAGTGGTGGCCTAACTACGGCTACACTAGAAGGACAGTATTTGGTATCTGCGCTCTGCTGAAG
CCAGTTACCTTCGGAAAAAGAGTTGGTAGCTCTTGATCCGGCAAACAAACCACCGCTGGTAGCGGTGGTT
TTTTTGTTTGCAAGCAGCAGATTACGCGCAGAAAAAAAGGATCTCAAGAAGATCCTTTGATCTTTTCTAC
GGGGTCTGACGCTCAGTGGAACGAAAACTCACGTTAAGGGATTTTGGTCATGAGATTATCAAAAAGGATC
TTCACCTAGATCCTTTTAAATTAAAAATGAAGTTTTAAATCAATCTAAAGTATATATGAGTAAACTTGGT
CTGACAGTTACCAATGCTTAATCAGTGAGGCACCTATCTCAGCGATCTGTCTATTTCGTTCATCCATAGT
TGCCTGACTCCCCGTCGTGTAGATAACTACGATACGGGAGGGCTTACCATCTGGCCCCAGTGCTGCAATG
ATACCGCGAGACCCACGCTCACCGGCTCCAGATTTATCAGCAATAAACCAGCCAGCCGGAAGGGCCGAGC
GCAGAAGTGGTCCTGCAACTTTATCCGCCTCCATCCAGTCTATTAATTGTTGCCGGGAAGCTAGAGTAAG
TAGTTCGCCAGTTAATAGTTTGCGCAACGTTGTTGCCATTGCTACAGGCATCGTGGTGTCACGCTCGTCG
TTTGGTATGGCTTCATTCAGCTCCGGTTCCCAACGATCAAGGCGAGTTACATGATCCCCCATGTTGTGCA
AAAAAGCGGTTAGCTCCTTCGGTCCTCCGATCGTTGTCAGAAGTAAGTTGGCCGCAGTGTTATCACTCAT
GGTTATGGCAGCACTGCATAATTCTCTTACTGTCATGCCATCCGTAAGATGCTTTTCTGTGACTGGTGAG
TACTCAACCAAGTCATTCTGAGAATAGTGTATGCGGCGACCGAGTTGCTCTTGCCCGGCGTCAATACGGG
ATAATACCGCGCCACATAGCAGAACTTTAAAAGTGCTCATCATTGGAAAACGTTCTTCGGGGCGAAAACT
CTCAAGGATCTTACCGCTGTTGAGATCCAGTTCGATGTAACCCACTCGTGCACCCAACTGATCTTCAGCA
TCTTTTACTTTCACCAGCGTTTCTGGGTGAGCAAAAACAGGAAGGCAAAATGCCGCAAAAAAGGGAATAA
GGGCGACACGGAAATGTTGAATACTCATACTCTTCCTTTTTCAATATTATTGAAGCATTTATCAGGGTTA
TTGTCTCATGAGCGGATACATATTTGAATGTATTTAGAAAAATAAACAAATAGGGGTTCCGCGCACATTT
CCCCGAAAAGTGCCAC
