>Addgene plasmid #69174 | LD124 | addgene partial sequence | sequence record 124253 | T7 5'-TAATACGACTCACTATAGGG-3'
TTTCTGCTGAAAGCCCAAGCTTTCATAAATTAATAGGTTTCGTGGTCTAGTCGGTTATGGCATCTGCTTA
ACACGCAGAACGTCCCCAGTTCGATCCTGGGCGAAATCAATTTTTTGTTTTTTTAATTCACAAGAATAAC
CTGGTATTGTTATAAGCAAGCCACCCTTTGCGTACGATCAAACACCCTATAAAATCTATATGCAATACTG
AGATATTGTATTTTTTCTCCTTTAATTGTTTATAGTTCAGAATAACAGTTCAAAAATCTATGCCGCGCTC
ACAGGGTCCTGCCGGGTATTCGCCCTCCAGCTTGAAAGGGGTGGCAATGCCCAAGAGCGATGTATAGTTT
AGTATCAAGGAATTGAGAGAGGTATTACACCAAGGATTTCCGTGAACGAAGTGACGACGCAAGATTAACA
GATTAAATTCTGGTAGTAGGCTAAGCCGTTATTAAACTTTATTTACGGTATACCACAATACTGCTCTTTT
TGTTGAGGATATGACAGACAAAGGCAAGAACGATTTAACAAGCAAAGCTAAGGACAAAGCCAGAGGCAAC
CCCGAGAAGCCACCATATTGGTTTGAAATCATTGTTTCTGATCCACAAAAAAGAACTGGTGACCCAGGCT
CTTCATCTGGCTACGTGAGTTATCAGATATCAACAAAGACTAACAACACGTCATTTTATGATAATCGTGG
CGATCCAGAATCTATTATAGTTGTACATAGAAGATACAGTGACCTATTGCTCCTGCATGATATTTTACTC
AACAGGTTCCCCACCTGCATCATCCCGCCATTACCTGATAAGAAAGTTTTTCAATACATAGCAGGCGATA
GGTTTAGCCAAAGATTTACACAAAAGAGATGTCATAGTTTGCAAA
