>Addgene plasmid #69174 | LD124 | addgene partial sequence | sequence record 124254 | yGFP-R 5'-GCATCACCTTCACCTTCACC-3'
TCACCATCTAATTCAACCAAAATTGGGACAACACCAGTGAATAATTCTTCACCTTTAGACATGTTAATTA
AACCAGCACCGTCACCGATCCGTCGACCTGCAGCGTACGAAGCTAGACTATCGTCTACTTTTTCCCATGC
TTCAAGTATCCTTTCGTAGAATTCGATATGATGGTCCGCTAGTGAGCCCAGAGATTTCTTGATTTCAGCC
GTTTTTACACTTTCGAAATGGTCTATTTCCTTCAAGCATTCCTGTTCGAATCCATCCGCCACCTTTTTAG
CGTTTTCTAATTCACCTGTTAATGACGTTATTTTGCCTTCTAGTTTATTGATTTTTTCTCTACGTGAAGC
CTCCTGATTTATTCCCGCTAGTTCTTCCAATTTATTGGCAAAGAAATTACTACCTCCGTATCCAGAAATC
AAGTTATTTTTTTCTTTGATTGACCTGGTTAAATAATCACTTAGTTCTTCGTAGTCTATCTGTTTCTGGT
CTTTCAATTTGATCAGCTGTCGCATACTATCAATGTAGTGTTCAAGATCCTTCAAATCAACAATATATTC
GTAATCCAGATACTTTGTAAGATCTTGCAAGCCATATGACAGCTGTGTTACACCTTCATTAAAAATCTTC
AACTTCGCAGCAAGTTCCTCGTTTTCGCCTGTGACCAATTCTTGTAATTCCTGTAAATTACTGCCCAACT
TTGTATAGTCTTCAGACATCGAATCATTTTTTTTCACAACCTTATGAAAAAGTTTATCTATCTTTGTCAC
AGTCCGATCTAGTTTATCACTTTTCTCCCTTATCTCAGTGAATTCTTCGTTTTGCTTGTGAACTGTTTTG
AAGGCATTCATAAAAGCATCAGTAACTTCATCTTTATTTGGTTGCAAGCTATCCTGGAGGACTTTGCGGT
GAGATTCCCAATCTTTACTCACCAAAAAAGTTTTGAAGACTTTTGATTGAGAAAGATCGGGATGCAAAGA
GACCCTTCTTAGGAAATTTTGCAAACTATGACATCTCTTTTG
